Addgene plasmid #32564: EGFP-Bak
Depositing lab: Richard Youle. Depositing organization: National Institute of Neurological Disorders and Strokes (NINDS). Publication: Bax and Bak coalesce into novel mitochondria-associated clusters during apoptosis. Nechushtan A, Smith CL, Lamensdorf I, Yoon SH, Youle RJ. J Cell Biol. 2001 Jun 11. 153(6):1265-76. 10.1083/jcb.153.6.1265 PubMed 11402069.
Backbone
  Vector backbone: pEGFP-C3
  Backbone manufacturer: Clontech
  Backbone size w/o insert (bp): 4727
  Vector type: Mammalian Expression
Growth in bacteria
  Bacterial resistance: Kanamycin, 50 μg/mL
  Growth temperature: 37°C
  Growth strain: DH5alpha
  Copy number: High Copy
Gene/Insert
  Gene/Insert name: human Bak (alt names: bCL2-antagonist/killer 1; BCL2L7; BAK1)
  Species: H. sapiens (human)
  Insert size (bp): 636
  GenBank ID: NM_001188
  Entrez Gene: BAK1 (a.k.a. BAK, BAK-LIKE, BCL2L7, CDN1)
  Promoter: CMV
  Tag / fusion protein: EGFP (N terminal on backbone)
  Cloning method: Restriction Enzyme; 5′ cloning site Hind III (not destroyed); 3′ cloning site Kpn I (not destroyed)
  Sequencing primers: 5′ AGAAGCGCGATCACATGG; 3′ CTACAAATGTGGTATGGCTG
Terms and licenses: Academic/Nonprofit Terms; Industry Terms: Not Available to Industry
How to cite: EGFP-Bak was a gift from Richard Youle (Addgene plasmid # 32564 ; http://n2t.net/addgene:32564 ; RRID:Addgene_32564)
