[The description below was written by a language model from this plasmid's Addgene catalogue record and pLannotate feature annotations shown in this document.]
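Description:
EGFP-Bak is a mammalian expression plasmid built on the Clontech pEGFP-C3 backbone, in which the human BAK1 coding sequence (about 636 bp) was inserted between the HindIII and KpnI sites of the multiple cloning site, both of which remain intact. The sequenced plasmid is 5,346 nt. It is propagated in E. coli through a high-copy ColE1/pUC-type origin and selected with kanamycin. An f1 phage origin is also present.

Expression is driven by the human cytomegalovirus immediate early enhancer and promoter. This is followed by the EGFP open reading frame, a short stretch of residual polylinker that acts as a linker, and then BAK1, so the protein is made with EGFP at its N terminus. The transcript is terminated by the SV40 polyadenylation signal. A second cassette carries the Tn5 aminoglycoside phosphotransferase (NeoR/KanR) gene under tandem bacterial (bla) and SV40 early promoters, with an HSV TK polyadenylation signal. This arrangement gives kanamycin resistance in bacteria and allows G418 selection of transfected mammalian cells. The short large T antigen, ble and bGH poly(A) hits in the feature table are fragments, most likely remnants of the backbone rather than functional elements.

Bak is a pro-apoptotic BCL2 family member that oligomerises to permeabilise the mitochondrial outer membrane, releasing cytochrome c and triggering caspase activation. The fluorescent fusion allows Bak localisation to be followed by microscopy in living or fixed cells. The associated publication used it to study how Bax and Bak coalesce into mitochondria-associated clusters during apoptosis.
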