Features (pLannotate 1.2.2; 16 found; start..end, strand, type, name):
     61..364     +  enhancer       CMV enhancer: human cytomegalovirus immediate early enhancer
    365..568     +  promoter       CMV promoter: human cytomegalovirus (CMV) immediate early promoter
    613..1329    +  CDS            EGFP: EGFP is a basic (constitutively fluorescent) green fluorescent protein published in 1996, derived from Aequorea victoria. It is reported to be a rapidly-maturing weak dimer with moderate acid sensitivity.
   1331..1353    +  misc_feature   MCS (fragment): multiple cloning site
   1354..1986    +  CDS            BAK1: BAK_HUMAN - Also known as BAK, BCL2L7, CDN1. Experimental evidence at protein level: Swiss-Prot protein existence level 1. Plays a role in the mitochondrial apoptosic process. Upon arrival of cell death signals, promotes mitochondrial outer membrane (MOM) permeabilization by oligomerizing to form pores within the MOM. This releases apoptogenic factors into the cytosol, including cytochrome c, promoting the activation of caspase 9 which in turn processes and activates the effector caspases. From Homo sapiens (Human).
   1990..2015    +  misc_feature   MCS (fragment): multiple cloning site
   2027..2111    +  CDS            large T antigen (fragment): large T antigen from SV40 (simian virus 40)
   2134..2255    +  polyA_signal   SV40 poly(A) signal: SV40 polyadenylation signal
   2289..2717    -  rep_origin     f1 ori (sequence partly withheld): f1 bacteriophage origin of replication; arrow indicates direction of (+) strand synthesis
   2744..2848    +  promoter       AmpR promoter: bla
   2850..3207    +  promoter       SV40 promoter: SV40 enhancer and early promoter
   3242..4036    +  CDS            NeoR/KanR: aminoglycoside phosphotransferase from Tn5; aph(3')-II (or nptII); confers resistance to neomycin, kanamycin, and G418 (Geneticin®)
   4057..4209    +  CDS            ble (fragment): BLE_KLEPN - Experimental evidence at protein level: Swiss-Prot protein existence level 1. Binding protein with a strong affinity to the bleomycin family of antibiotics. Binds to CL990; an antimitotic-antibiotic compound. From Klebsiella pneumoniae.
   4268..4315    +  polyA_signal   HSV TK poly(A) signal: herpes simplex virus thymidine kinase polyadenylation signal (Cole and Stacy, 1985)
   4406..4422    -  polyA_signal   bGH poly(A) signal (fragment): bovine growth hormone polyadenylation signal
   4644..5232    +  rep_origin     ori: high-copy-number ColE1/pMB1/pBR322/pUC origin of replication
>Addgene plasmid #32564 | EGFP-Bak | addgene full sequence | sequence record 257411 | Addgene NGS Result
TAGTTATTAATAGTAATCAATTACGGGGTCATTAGTTCATAGCCCATATATGGAGTTCCGCGTTACATAA
CTTACGGTAAATGGCCCGCCTGGCTGACCGCCCAACGACCCCCGCCCATTGACGTCAATAATGACGTATG
TTCCCATAGTAACGCCAATAGGGACTTTCCATTGACGTCAATGGGTGGAGTATTTACGGTAAACTGCCCA
CTTGGCAGTACATCAAGTGTATCATATGCCAAGTACGCCCCCTATTGACGTCAATGACGGTAAATGGCCC
GCCTGGCATTATGCCCAGTACATGACCTTATGGGACTTTCCTACTTGGCAGTACATCTACGTATTAGTCA
TCGCTATTACCATGGTGATGCGGTTTTGGCAGTACATCAATGGGCGTGGATAGCGGTTTGACTCACGGGG
ATTTCCAAGTCTCCACCCCATTGACGTCAATGGGAGTTTGTTTTGGCACCAAAATCAACGGGACTTTCCA
AAATGTCGTAACAACTCCGCCCCATTGACGCAAATGGGCGGTAGGCGTGTACGGTGGGAGGTCTATATAA
GCAGAGCTGGTTTAGTGAACCGTCAGATCCGCTAGCGCTACCGGTCGCCACCATGGTGAGCAAGGGCGAG
GAGCTGTTCACCGGGGTGGTGCCCATCCTGGTCGAGCTGGACGGCGACGTAAACGGCCACAAGTTCAGCG
TGTCCGGCGAGGGCGAGGGCGATGCCACCTACGGCAAGCTGACCCTGAAGTTCATCTGCACCACCGGCAA
GCTGCCCGTGCCCTGGCCCACCCTCGTGACCACCCTGACCTACGGCGTGCAGTGCTTCAGCCGCTACCCC
GACCACATGAAGCAGCACGACTTCTTCAAGTCCGCCATGCCCGAAGGCTACGTCCAGGAGCGCACCATCT
TCTTCAAGGACGACGGCAACTACAAGACCCGCGCCGAGGTGAAGTTCGAGGGCGACACCCTGGTGAACCG
CATCGAGCTGAAGGGCATCGACTTCAAGGAGGACGGCAACATCCTGGGGCACAAGCTGGAGTACAACTAC
AACAGCCACAACGTCTATATCATGGCCGACAAGCAGAAGAACGGCATCAAGGTGAACTTCAAGATCCGCC
ACAACATCGAGGACGGCAGCGTGCAGCTCGCCGACCACTACCAGCAGAACACCCCCATCGGCGACGGCCC
CGTGCTGCTGCCCGACAACCACTACCTGAGCACCCAGTCCGCCCTGAGCAAAGACCCCAACGAGAAGCGC
GATCACATGGTCCTGCTGGAGTTCGTGACCGCCGCCGGGATCACTCTCGGCATGGACGAGCTGTACAAGT
ACTCAGATCTCGAGCTCAAGCTTATGGCTTCGGGGCAAGGCCCAGGTCCTCCCAGGCAGGAGTGCGGAGA
GCCTGCCCTGCCCTCTGCTTCTGAGGAGCAGGTAGCCCAGGACACAGAGGAGGTTTTCCGCAGCTACGTT
TTTTACCGCCATCAGCAGGAACAGGAGGCTGAAGGGGTGGCTGCCCCTGCCGACCCAGAGATGGTCACCT
TACCTCTGCAACCTAGCAGCACCATGGGGCAGGTGGGACGGCAGCTCGCCATCATCGGGGACGACATCAA
CCGACGCTATGACTCAGAGTTCCAGACCATGTTGCAGCACCTGCAGCCCACGGCAGAGAATGCCTATGAG
TACTTCACCAAGATTGCCACCAGCCTGTTTGAGAGTGGCATCAATTGGGGCCGTGTGGTGGCTCTTCTGG
GCTTCGGCTACCGTCTGGCCCTACACGTCTACCAGCATGGCCTGACTGGCTTCCTAGGCCAGGTGACCCG
CTTCGTGGTCGACTTCATGCTGCATCACTGCATTGCCCGGTGGATTGCACAGAGGGGTGGCTGGGTGGCA
GCCCTGAACTTGGGCAATGGTCCCATCCTGAACGTGCTGGTGGTTCTGGGTGTGGTTCTGTTGGGCCAGT
TTGTGGTACGAAGATTCTTCAAATCATGAGGTACCGCGGGCCCGGGATCCACCGGATCTAGATAACTGAT
CATAATCAGCCATACCACATTTGTAGAGGTTTTACTTGCTTTAAAAAACCTCCCACACCTCCCCCTGAAC
CTGAAACATAAAATGAATGCAATTGTTGTTGTTAACTTGTTTATTGCAGCTTATAATGGTTACAAATAAA
GCAATAGCATCACAAATTTCACAAATAAAGCATTTTTTTCACTGCATTCTAGTTGTGGTTTGTCCAAACT
CATCAATGTATCTTAACGCGTAAATTGTAAGCGTTAATATTTTGTTAAAATTCGCGTTAAATTTTTGTTA
AATCAGCTCATTTTTTAACCAATAGGCCGAAATCGGCAAAATCCCTTATAAATCAAAAGAATAGACCGAG
ATAGGGT
[37 nt withheld, positions 2388-2424]
AAAGAACGTGGACTCCAACGTCAAAGG
[49 nt withheld, positions 2452-2500]
T
[91 nt withheld, positions 2502-2592]
G
[124 nt withheld, positions 2594-2717]
CAGGTGGCACTTTTCGGGGAAATGTGCGCGGAACCCCTATTTGTTTATTTTTCTAAATACATTCAAATAT
GTATCCGCTCATGAGACAATAACCCTGATAAATGCTTCAATAATATTGAAAAAGGAAGAGTCCTGAGGCG
GAAAGAACCAGCTGTGGAATGTGTGTCAGTTAGGGTGTGGAAAGTCCCCAGGCTCCCCAGCAGGCAGAAG
TATGCAAAGCATGCATCTCAATTAGTCAGCAACCAGGTGTGGAAAGTCCCCAGGCTCCCCAGCAGGCAGA
AGTATGCAAAGCATGCATCTCAATTAGTCAGCAACCATAGTCCCGCCCCTAACTCCGCCCATCCCGCCCC
TAACTCCGCCCAGTTCCGCCCATTCTCCGCCCCATGGCTGACTAATTTTTTTTATTTATGCAGAGGCCGA
GGCCGCCTCGGCCTCTGAGCTATTCCAGAAGTAGTGAGGAGGCTTTTTTGGAGGCCTAGGCTTTTGCAAA
GATCGATCAAGAGACAGGATGAGGATCGTTTCGCATGATTGAACAAGATGGATTGCACGCAGGTTCTCCG
GCCGCTTGGGTGGAGAGGCTATTCGGCTATGACTGGGCACAACAGACAATCGGCTGCTCTGATGCCGCCG
TGTTCCGGCTGTCAGCGCAGGGGCGCCCGGTTCTTTTTGTCAAGACCGACCTGTCCGGTGCCCTGAATGA
ACTGCAAGACGAGGCAGCGCGGCTATCGTGGCTGGCCACGACGGGCGTTCCTTGCGCAGCTGTGCTCGAC
GTTGTCACTGAAGCGGGAAGGGACTGGCTGCTATTGGGCGAAGTGCCGGGGCAGGATCTCCTGTCATCTC
ACCTTGCTCCTGCCGAGAAAGTATCCATCATGGCTGATGCAATGCGGCGGCTGCATACGCTTGATCCGGC
TACCTGCCCATTCGACCACCAAGCGAAACATCGCATCGAGCGAGCACGTACTCGGATGGAAGCCGGTCTT
GTCGATCAGGATGATCTGGACGAAGAGCATCAGGGGCTCGCGCCAGCCGAACTGTTCGCCAGGCTCAAGG
CGAGCATGCCCGACGGCGAGGATCTCGTCGTGACCCATGGCGATGCCTGCTTGCCGAATATCATGGTGGA
AAATGGCCGCTTTTCTGGATTCATCGACTGTGGCCGGCTGGGTGTGGCGGACCGCTATCAGGACATAGCG
TTGGCTACCCGTGATATTGCTGAAGAGCTTGGCGGCGAATGGGCTGACCGCTTCCTCGTGCTTTACGGTA
TCGCCGCTCCCGATTCGCAGCGCATCGCCTTCTATCGCCTTCTTGACGAGTTCTTCTGAGCGGGACTCTG
GGGTTCGAAATGACCGACCAAGCGACGCCCAACCTGCCATCACGAGATTTCGATTCCACCGCCGCCTTCT
ATGAAAGGTTGGGCTTCGGAATCGTTTTCCGGGACGCCGGCTGGATGATCCTCCAGCGCGGGGATCTCAT
GCTGGAGTTCTTCGCCCACCCTAGGGGGAGGCTAACTGAAACACGGAAGGAGACAATACCGGAAGGAACC
CGCGCTATGACGGCAATAAAAAGACAGAATAAAACGCACGGTGTTGGGTCGTTTGTTCATAAACGCGGGG
TTCGGTCCCAGGGCTGGCACTCTGTCGATACCCCACCGAGACCCCATTGGGGCCAATACGCCCGCGTTTC
TTCCTTTTCCCCACCCCACCCCCCAAGTTCGGGTGAAGGCCCAGGGCTCGCAGCCAACGTCGGGGCGGCA
GGCCCTGCCATAGCCTCAGGTTACTCATATATACTTTAGATTGATTTAAAACTTCATTTTTAATTTAAAA
GGATCTAGGTGAAGATCCTTTTTGATAATCTCATGACCAAAATCCCTTAACGTGAGTTTTCGTTCCACTG
AGCGTCAGACCCCGTAGAAAAGATCAAAGGATCTTCTTGAGATCCTTTTTTTCTGCGCGTAATCTGCTGC
TTGCAAACAAAAAAACCACCGCTACCAGCGGTGGTTTGTTTGCCGGATCAAGAGCTACCAACTCTTTTTC
CGAAGGTAACTGGCTTCAGCAGAGCGCAGATACCAAATACTGTTCTTCTAGTGTAGCCGTAGTTAGGCCA
CCACTTCAAGAACTCTGTAGCACCGCCTACATACCTCGCTCTGCTAATCCTGTTACCAGTGGCTGCTGCC
AGTGGCGATAAGTCGTGTCTTACCGGGTTGGACTCAAGACGATAGTTACCGGATAAGGCGCAGCGGTCGG
GCTGAACGGGGGGTTCGTGCACACAGCCCAGCTTGGAGCGAACGACCTACACCGAACTGAGATACCTACA
GCGTGAGCTATGAGAAAGCGCCACGCTTCCCGAAGGGAGAAAGGCGGACAGGTATCCGGTAAGCGGCAGG
GTCGGAACAGGAGAGCGCACGAGGGAGCTTCCAGGGGGAAACGCCTGGTATCTTTATAGTCCTGTCGGGT
TTCGCCACCTCTGACTTGAGCGTCGATTTTTGTGATGCTCGTCAGGGGGGCGGAGCCTATGGAAAAACGC
CAGCAACGCGGCCTTTTTACGGTTCCTGGCCTTTTGCTGGCCTTTTGCTCACATGTTCTTTCCTGCGTTA
TCCCCTGATTCTGTGGATAACCGTATTACCGCCATGCAT
