>Addgene plasmid #32564 | EGFP-Bak | addgene partial sequence | sequence record 38311 | EGFP-C 5'-CATGGTCCTGCTGGAGTTCGTG-3'
GAGCTGTACAAGTACTCAGATCTCGAGCTCAAGCTTATGGCTTCGGGGCAAGGCCCAGGTCCTCCCAGGC
AGGAGTGCGGAGAGCCTGCCCTGCCCTCTGCTTCTGAGGAGCAGGTAGCCCAGGACACAGAGGAGGTTTT
CCGCAGCTACGTTTTTTACCGCCATCAGCAGGAACAGGAGGCTGAAGGGGTGGCTGCCCCTGCCGACCCA
GAGATGGTCACCTTACCTCTGCAACCTAGCAGCACCATGGGGCAGGTGGGACGGCAGCTCGCCATCATCG
GGGACGACATCAACCGACGCTATGACTCAGAGTTCCAGACCATGTTGCAGCACCTGCAGCCCACGGCAGA
GAATGCCTATGAGTACTTCACCAAGATTGCCACCAGCCTGTTTGAGAGTGGCATCAATTGGGGCCGTGTG
GTGGCTCTTCTGGGCTTCGGCTACCGTCTGGCCCTACACGTCTACCAGCATGGCCTGACTGGCTTCCTAG
GCCAGGTGACCCGCTTCGTGGTCGACTTCATGCTGCATCACTGCATTGCCCGGTGGATTGCACAGAGGGG
TGGCTGGGTGGCAGCCCTGAACTTGGGCAATGGTCCCATCCTGAACGTGCTGGTGGTTCTGGGTGTGGTT
CTGTTGGGCCAGTTTGTGGTACGAAGATTCTTCAAATCATGAGGTACCGCGGGCCCGGGATCCACCGGAT
CTAGATAACTGATCATAATCAGCCATACCACATTTGTAGAGGTTTTACTTGCTTTAAAAAACCTCCCACA
CCTCCCCCTGAACCTGAAACATAAAATGAATGCAATTGTTGTTGTTAACTTGTTTATTGCAGCTTATAAT
GGTTACAAATAAAGCAATAGCATCACAAATTTCACAAATAAAGCATTTTTTTCACTGCATTCTAGTT
