>Addgene plasmid #32564 | EGFP-Bak | addgene partial sequence | sequence record 38312 | CMV-F 5'-CGCAAATGGGCGGTAGGCGTG-3'
CTGGTTTAGTGAACCGTCAGATCCGCTAGCGCTACCGGTCGCCACCATGGTGAGCAAGGGCGAGGAGCTG
TTCACCGGGGTGGTGCCCATCCTGGTCGAGCTGGACGGCGACGTAAACGGCCACAAGTTCAGCGTGTCCG
GCGAGGGCGAGGGCGATGCCACCTACGGCAAGCTGACCCTGAAGTTCATCTGCACCACCGGCAAGCTGCC
CGTGCCCTGGCCCACCCTCGTGACCACCCTGACCTACGGCGTGCAGTGCTTCAGCCGCTACCCCGACCAC
ATGAAGCAGCACGACTTCTTCAAGTCCGCCATGCCCGAAGGCTACGTCCAGGAGCGCACCATCTTCTTCA
AGGACGACGGCAACTACAAGACCCGCGCCGAGGTGAAGTTCGAGGGCGACACCCTGGTGAACCGCATCGA
GCTGAAGGGCATCGACTTCAAGGAGGACGGCAACATCCTGGGGCACAAGCTGGAGTACAACTACAACAGC
CACAACGTCTATATCATGGCCGACAAGCAGAAGAACGGCATCAAGGTGAACTTCAAGATCCGCCACAACA
TCGAGGACGGCAGCGTGCAGCTCGCCGACCACTACCAGCAGAACACCCCCATCGGCGACGGCCCCGTGCT
GCTGCCCGACAACCACTACCTGAGCACCCAGTCCGCCCTGAGCAAAGACCCCAACGAGAAGCGCGATCAC
ATGGTCCTGCTGGAGTTCGTGACCGCCGCCGGGATCACTCTCGGCATGGACGAGCTGTACAAGTACTCAG
ATCTCGAGCTCAAGCTTATGGCTTCGGGGCAAGGCCCAGGTCCTCCCAGGCAGGAGTGCGGAGAGCCTGC
CCTGCCCTCTGCTTCTGAGGAGCAGGTAGCCCAGGACAC
